Addgene plasmid #76078: CDK7 gRNA (BRDN0001146106)
Purpose: 3rd generation lentiviral gRNA plasmid targeting human CDK7
Depositing lab: John Doench & David Root. Depositing organization: Broad Institute. Publication: Optimized sgRNA design to maximize activity and minimize off-target effects of CRISPR-Cas9. Doench JG, Fusi N, Sullender M, Hegde M, Vaimberg EW, Donovan KF, Smith I, Tothova Z, Wilen C, Orchard R, Virgin HW, Listgarten J, Root DE. Nat Biotechnol. 2016 Jan 18. doi: 10.1038/nbt.3437. PubMed 26780180.
Backbone
  Vector backbone: lentiGuide-Puro
  Backbone manufacturer: Zhang Lab (Addgene plasmid # 52963)
  Vector type: Mammalian Expression, Lentiviral, CRISPR
  Selectable markers: Puromycin
Growth in bacteria
  Bacterial resistance: Ampicillin, 100 μg/mL
  Growth temperature: 37°C
  Growth strain: DH5alpha
  Copy number: High Copy
Gene/Insert
  Gene/Insert name: CDK7 (alt names: CDK7; NM_001799.3)
  gRNA/shRNA sequence: TTTCCATAAAATCAAAGACA
  Species: H. sapiens (human)
  Entrez Gene: CDK7 (a.k.a. CAK, CAK1, CDKN7, HCAK, MO15, STK1, p39MO15)
  Promoter: hU6
  Cloning method: Unknown
  Sequencing primers: 5′ U6-F; 3′ pS2-R
Terms and licenses: Academic/Nonprofit Terms; Industry Terms: Not Available to Industry
Depositor comments: The gRNA was designed to target the following Genbank reference sequence(s): NM_001799.3. Note that this plasmid does NOT contain Cas9. It should be used in conjunction with lentiCas9-Blast (Addgene #52962) or otherwise with cell lines already expressing Cas9. Browse the full kinome gRNA library at http://www.addgene.org/pooled-library/broadgpp-human-kinome/ or visit http://www.broadinstitute.org/rnai/public/ for detailed protocols and information.
How to cite: CDK7 gRNA (BRDN0001146106) was a gift from John Doench & David Root (Addgene plasmid # 76078 ; http://n2t.net/addgene:76078 ; RRID:Addgene_76078)
