[The description below was written by a language model from this plasmid's Addgene catalogue record and pLannotate feature annotations shown in this document.]
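Description:
CDK7 gRNA (BRDN0001146106) is a third-generation lentiviral CRISPR guide plasmid built on the lentiGuide-Puro backbone, designed to express a single guide RNA against human CDK7 (designed against the reference transcript NM_001799.3). It is about 8.3 kb and is propagated in E. coli through a high-copy ColE1/pUC-type origin with ampicillin resistance (AmpR). An f1 origin and remnants of a lac/T7/T3 cloning region are also annotated in the bacterial backbone.

The viral portion begins with an RSV promoter fused to a truncated HIV-1 5' LTR, an arrangement that drives Tat-independent transcription of the genomic RNA in packaging cells. This is followed by the Ψ packaging signal with a gag fragment, and then by the RRE, which permits Rev-dependent nuclear export. A human U6 RNA polymerase III promoter then drives the CDK7-specific spacer fused to the Streptococcus pyogenes gRNA scaffold. A cPPT/CTS element, which aids nuclear import of the viral genome, sits just downstream of this cassette. A second cassette uses the EF-1α core promoter with its intron A to express puromycin N-acetyltransferase, so that transduced mammalian cells can be selected with puromycin. WPRE follows to enhance transcript expression, and the self-inactivating ΔU3 3' LTR closes the provirus. An SV40 poly(A) signal and SV40 origin lie outside the LTRs.

The plasmid does not encode Cas9, so it is meant to be used with a separate Cas9 vector such as lentiCas9-Blast or in cells that already express Cas9. It is one of the individual clones from a human kinome gRNA collection, and it is suited to knocking out CDK7 in loss-of-function studies.
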