Features (pLannotate 1.2.2; 29 found; start..end, strand, type, name):
     14..80      +  CDS            small t antigen (fragment): SV40 (simian virus 40) small t antigen
    106..317     +  promoter       EF-1α core promoter: core promoter for human elongation factor EF-1α
    318..1256    +  intron         EF-1α intron A: intron upstream of the start codon of human EF-1α
   1278..1877    +  CDS            PuroR (fragment): puromycin N-acetyltransferase; pac from Streptomyces; confers resistance to puromycin
   1893..2481    +  misc_feature   WPRE: woodchuck hepatitis virus posttranscriptional regulatory element
   2532..2551    +  misc_feature   cPPT/CTS (fragment): central polypurine tract and central termination sequence of HIV-1
   2553..2786    +  LTR            3' LTR (ΔU3): self-inactivating 3' long terminal repeat (LTR) from HIV-1
   2864..2985    +  polyA_signal   SV40 poly(A) signal: SV40 polyadenylation signal
   3025..3160    +  rep_origin     SV40 ori: SV40 origin of replication
   3181..3199    -  promoter       T7 promoter: promoter for bacteriophage T7 RNA polymerase
   3207..3362    +  CDS            lacZα (fragment): LacZα fragment of β-galactosidase; lacZ fragment
   3367..3795    +  rep_origin     f1 ori (sequence partly withheld): f1 bacteriophage origin of replication; arrow indicates direction of (+) strand synthesis
   3848..3952    +  promoter       AmpR promoter: bla
   3953..4813    +  CDS            AmpR: β-lactamase; bla; confers resistance to ampicillin, carbenicillin, and related antibiotics
   4984..5572    +  rep_origin     ori: high-copy-number ColE1/pMB1/pBR322/pUC origin of replication
   5755..5847    +  CDS            lacI (fragment): lac repressor; lacI; The lac repressor binds to the lac operator to inhibit transcription in E. coli. This inhibition can be relieved by adding lactose or isopropyl-β-D-thiogalactopyranoside (IPTG).
   5860..5881    +  protein_bind   CAP binding site: CAP binding activates transcription in the presence of cAMP. E. coli catabolite activator protein
   5896..5926    +  promoter       lac promoter: promoter for the E. coli lac operon
   5934..5950    +  protein_bind   lac operator: The lac repressor binds to the lac operator to inhibit transcription in E. coli. This inhibition can be relieved by adding lactose or isopropyl-β-D-thiogalactopyranoside (IPTG). lac repressor encoded by lacI
   5995..6013    +  promoter       T3 promoter: promoter for bacteriophage T3 RNA polymerase
   6041..6267    +  promoter       RSV promoter: Rous sarcoma virus enhancer/promoter
   6268..6448    +  LTR            5' LTR (truncated): truncated 5' long terminal repeat (LTR) from HIV-1
   6495..6620    +  misc_feature   HIV-1 Ψ: packaging signal of human immunodeficiency virus type 1
   6604..6967    +  CDS            HIV-1 gag (fragment): gag protein from human immunodeficiency virus 1; gag
   7113..7346    +  misc_feature   RRE: The Rev response element (RRE) of HIV-1 allows for Rev-dependent mRNA export from the nucleus to the cytoplasm.
   7723..7749    +  CDS            Rev (fragment): human immunodeficiency virus 1 (HIV-1) Rev protein; rev; enhances nuclear export of unspliced and incompletely spliced viral mRNAs
   7753..7993    +  promoter       U6 promoter: RNA polymerase III promoter for human U6 snRNA
   8023..8098    +  misc_RNA       gRNA scaffold: guide RNA scaffold for the Streptococcus pyogenes CRISPR/Cas9 system
   8154..8271    +  misc_feature   cPPT/CTS: central polypurine tract and central termination sequence of HIV-1
>Addgene plasmid #76078 | CDK7 gRNA (BRDN0001146106) | addgene full sequence | sequence record 185140 | Addgene Assembled Sequence
CCCGGGTGCAAAGATGGATAAAGTTTTAAACAGAGAGGAATCTTTGCAGCTAATGGACCTTCTAGGTCTT
GAAAGGAGTGGGAATTGGCTCCGGTGCCCGTCAGTGGGCAGAGCGCACATCGCCCACAGTCCCCGAGAAG
TTGGGGGGAGGGGTCGGCAATTGATCCGGTGCCTAGAGAAGGTGGCGCGGGGTAAACTGGGAAAGTGATG
TCGTGTACTGGCTCCGCCTTTTTCCCGAGGGTGGGGGAGAACCGTATATAAGTGCAGTAGTCGCCGTGAA
CGTTCTTTTTCGCAACGGGTTTGCCGCCAGAACACAGGTAAGTGCCGTGTGTGGTTCCCGCGGGCCTGGC
CTCTTTACGGGTTATGGCCCTTGCGTGCCTTGAATTACTTCCACCTGGCTGCAGTACGTGATTCTTGATC
CCGAGCTTCGGGTTGGAAGTGGGTGGGAGAGTTCGAGGCCTTGCGCTTAAGGAGCCCCTTCGCCTCGTGC
TTGAGTTGAGGCCTGGCCTGGGCGCTGGGGCCGCCGCGTGCGAATCTGGTGGCACCTTCGCGCCTGTCTC
GCTGCTTTCGATAAGTCTCTAGCCATTTAAAATTTTTGATGACCTGCTGCGACGCTTTTTTTCTGGCAAG
ATAGTCTTGTAAATGCGGGCCAAGATCTGCACACTGGTATTTCGGTTTTTGGGGCCGCGGGCGGCGACGG
GGCCCGTGCGTCCCAGCGCACATGTTCGGCGAGGCGGGGCCTGCGAGCGCGGCCACCGAGAATCGGACGG
GGGTAGTCTCAAGCTGGCCGGCCTGCTCTGGTGCCTGGCCTCGCGCCGCCGTGTATCGCCCCGCCCTGGG
CGGCAAGGCTGGCCCGGTCGGCACCAGTTGCGTGAGCGGAAAGATGGCCGCTTCCCGGCCCTGCTGCAGG
GAGCTCAAAATGGAGGACGCGGCGCTCGGGAGAGCGGGCGGGTGAGTCACCCACACAAAGGAAAAGGGCC
TTTCCGTCCTCAGCCGTCGCTTCATGTGACTCCACGGAGTACCGGGCGCCGTCCAGGCACCTCGATTAGT
TCTCGAGCTTTTGGAGTACGTCGTCTTTAGGTTGGGGGGAGGGGTTTTATGCGATGGAGTTTCCCCACAC
TGAGTGGGTGGAGACTGAAGTTAGGCCAGCTTGGCACTTGATGTAATTCTCCTTGGAATTTGCCCTTTTT
GAGTTTGGATCTTGGTTCATTCTCAAGCCTCAGACAGTGGTTCAAAGTTTTTTTCTTCCATTTCAGGTGT
CGTGACGTACGGCCACCATGACCGAGTACAAGCCCACGGTGCGCCTCGCCACCCGCGACGACGTCCCCAG
GGCCGTACGCACCCTCGCCGCCGCGTTCGCCGACTACCCCGCCACGCGCCACACCGTCGATCCGGACCGC
CACATCGAGCGGGTCACCGAGCTGCAAGAACTCTTCCTCACGCGCGTCGGGCTCGACATCGGCAAGGTGT
GGGTCGCGGACGACGGCGCCGCCGTGGCGGTCTGGACCACGCCGGAGAGCGTCGAAGCGGGGGCGGTGTT
CGCCGAGATCGGCCCGCGCATGGCCGAGTTGAGCGGTTCCCGGCTGGCCGCGCAGCAACAGATGGAAGGC
CTCCTGGCGCCGCACCGGCCCAAGGAGCCCGCGTGGTTCCTGGCCACCGTCGGAGTCTCGCCCGACCACC
AGGGCAAGGGTCTGGGCAGCGCCGTCGTGCTCCCCGGAGTGGAGGCGGCCGAGCGCGCCGGGGTGCCCGC
CTTCCTGGAGACCTCCGCGCCCCGCAACCTCCCCTTCTACGAGCGGCTCGGCTTCACCGTCACCGCCGAC
GTCGAGGTGCCCGAAGGACCGCGCACCTGGTGCATGACCCGCAAGCCCGGTGCCTGAACGCGTTAAGTCG
ACAATCAACCTCTGGATTACAAAATTTGTGAAAGATTGACTGGTATTCTTAACTATGTTGCTCCTTTTAC
GCTATGTGGATACGCTGCTTTAATGCCTTTGTATCATGCTATTGCTTCCCGTATGGCTTTCATTTTCTCC
TCCTTGTATAAATCCTGGTTGCTGTCTCTTTATGAGGAGTTGTGGCCCGTTGTCAGGCAACGTGGCGTGG
TGTGCACTGTGTTTGCTGACGCAACCCCCACTGGTTGGGGCATTGCCACCACCTGTCAGCTCCTTTCCGG
GACTTTCGCTTTCCCCCTCCCTATTGCCACGGCGGAACTCATCGCCGCCTGCCTTGCCCGCTGCTGGACA
GGGGCTCGGCTGTTGGGCACTGACAATTCCGTGGTGTTGTCGGGGAAATCATCGTCCTTTCCTTGGCTGC
TCGCCTGTGTTGCCACCTGGATTCTGCGCGGGACGTCCTTCTGCTACGTCCCTTCGGCCCTCAATCCAGC
GGACCTTCCTTCCCGCGGCCTGCTGCCGGCTCTGCGGCCTCTTCCGCGTCTTCGCCTTCGCCCTCAGACG
AGTCGGATCTCCCTTTGGGCCGCCTCCCCGCGTCGACTTTAAGACCAATGACTTACAAGGCAGCTGTAGA
TCTTAGCCACTTTTTAAAAGAAAAGGGGGGACTGGAAGGGCTAATTCACTCCCAACGAAGACAAGATCTG
CTTTTTGCTTGTACTGGGTCTCTCTGGTTAGACCAGATCTGAGCCTGGGAGCTCTCTGGCTAACTAGGGA
ACCCACTGCTTAAGCCTCAATAAAGCTTGCCTTGAGTGCTTCAAGTAGTGTGTGCCCGTCTGTTGTGTGA
CTCTGGTAACTAGAGATCCCTCAGACCCTTTTAGTCAGTGTGGAAAATCTCTAGCAGTACGTATAGTAGT
TCATGTCATCTTATTATTCAGTATTTATAACTTGCAAAGAAATGAATATCAGAGAGTGAGAGGAACTTGT
TTATTGCAGCTTATAATGGTTACAAATAAAGCAATAGCATCACAAATTTCACAAATAAAGCATTTTTTTC
ACTGCATTCTAGTTGTGGTTTGTCCAAACTCATCAATGTATCTTATCATGTCTGGCTCTAGCTATCCCGC
CCCTAACTCCGCCCATCCCGCCCCTAACTCCGCCCAGTTCCGCCCATTCTCCGCCCCATGGCTGACTAAT
TTTTTTTATTTATGCAGAGGCCGAGGCCGCCTCGGCCTCTGAGCTATTCCAGAAGTAGTGAGGAGGCTTT
TTTGGAGGCCTAGGGACGTACCCAATTCGCCCTATAGTGAGTCGTATTACGCGCGCTCACTGGCCGTCGT
TTTACAACGTCGTGACTGGGAAAACCCTGGCGTTACCCAACTTAATCGCCTTGCAGCACATCCCCCTTTC
GCCAGCTGGCGTAATAGCGAAGAGGCCCGCACCGATCGCCCTTCCCAACAGTTGCGCAGCCTGAATGGCG
AATGGG
[124 nt withheld, positions 3367-3490]
C
[91 nt withheld, positions 3492-3582]
A
[49 nt withheld, positions 3584-3632]
CCTTTGACGTTGGAGTCCACGTTCTTT
[37 nt withheld, positions 3660-3696]
ACCCTATCTCGGTCTATTCTTTTGATTTATAAGGGATTTTGCCGATTTCGGCCTATTGGTTAAAAAATGA
GCTGATTTAACAAAAATTTAACGCGAATTTTAACAAAATATTAACGCTTACAATTTAGGTGGCACTTTTC
GGGGAAATGTGCGCGGAACCCCTATTTGTTTATTTTTCTAAATACATTCAAATATGTATCCGCTCATGAG
ACAATAACCCTGATAAATGCTTCAATAATATTGAAAAAGGAAGAGTATGAGTATTCAACATTTCCGTGTC
GCCCTTATTCCCTTTTTTGCGGCATTTTGCCTTCCTGTTTTTGCTCACCCAGAAACGCTGGTGAAAGTAA
AAGATGCTGAAGATCAGTTGGGTGCACGAGTGGGTTACATCGAACTGGATCTCAACAGCGGTAAGATCCT
TGAGAGTTTTCGCCCCGAAGAACGTTTTCCAATGATGAGCACTTTTAAAGTTCTGCTATGTGGCGCGGTA
TTATCCCGTATTGACGCCGGGCAAGAGCAACTCGGTCGCCGCATACACTATTCTCAGAATGACTTGGTTG
AGTACTCACCAGTCACAGAAAAGCATCTTACGGATGGCATGACAGTAAGAGAATTATGCAGTGCTGCCAT
AACCATGAGTGATAACACTGCGGCCAACTTACTTCTGACAACGATCGGAGGACCGAAGGAGCTAACCGCT
TTTTTGCACAACATGGGGGATCATGTAACTCGCCTTGATCGTTGGGAACCGGAGCTGAATGAAGCCATAC
CAAACGACGAGCGTGACACCACGATGCCTGTAGCAATGGCAACAACGTTGCGCAAACTATTAACTGGCGA
ACTACTTACTCTAGCTTCCCGGCAACAATTAATAGACTGGATGGAGGCGGATAAAGTTGCAGGACCACTT
CTGCGCTCGGCCCTTCCGGCTGGCTGGTTTATTGCTGATAAATCTGGAGCCGGTGAGCGTGGGTCTCGCG
GTATCATTGCAGCACTGGGGCCAGATGGTAAGCCCTCCCGTATCGTAGTTATCTACACGACGGGGAGTCA
GGCAACTATGGATGAACGAAATAGACAGATCGCTGAGATAGGTGCCTCACTGATTAAGCATTGGTAACTG
TCAGACCAAGTTTACTCATATATACTTTAGATTGATTTAAAACTTCATTTTTAATTTAAAAGGATCTAGG
TGAAGATCCTTTTTGATAATCTCATGACCAAAATCCCTTAACGTGAGTTTTCGTTCCACTGAGCGTCAGA
CCCCGTAGAAAAGATCAAAGGATCTTCTTGAGATCCTTTTTTTCTGCGCGTAATCTGCTGCTTGCAAACA
AAAAAACCACCGCTACCAGCGGTGGTTTGTTTGCCGGATCAAGAGCTACCAACTCTTTTTCCGAAGGTAA
CTGGCTTCAGCAGAGCGCAGATACCAAATACTGTTCTTCTAGTGTAGCCGTAGTTAGGCCACCACTTCAA
GAACTCTGTAGCACCGCCTACATACCTCGCTCTGCTAATCCTGTTACCAGTGGCTGCTGCCAGTGGCGAT
AAGTCGTGTCTTACCGGGTTGGACTCAAGACGATAGTTACCGGATAAGGCGCAGCGGTCGGGCTGAACGG
GGGGTTCGTGCACACAGCCCAGCTTGGAGCGAACGACCTACACCGAACTGAGATACCTACAGCGTGAGCT
ATGAGAAAGCGCCACGCTTCCCGAAGGGAGAAAGGCGGACAGGTATCCGGTAAGCGGCAGGGTCGGAACA
GGAGAGCGCACGAGGGAGCTTCCAGGGGGAAACGCCTGGTATCTTTATAGTCCTGTCGGGTTTCGCCACC
TCTGACTTGAGCGTCGATTTTTGTGATGCTCGTCAGGGGGGCGGAGCCTATGGAAAAACGCCAGCAACGC
GGCCTTTTTACGGTTCCTGGCCTTTTGCTGGCCTTTTGCTCACATGTTCTTTCCTGCGTTATCCCCTGAT
TCTGTGGATAACCGTATTACCGCCTTTGAGTGAGCTGATACCGCTCGCCGCAGCCGAACGACCGAGCGCA
GCGAGTCAGTGAGCGAGGAAGCGGAAGAGCGCCCAATACGCAAACCGCCTCTCCCCGCGCGTTGGCCGAT
TCATTAATGCAGCTGGCACGACAGGTTTCCCGACTGGAAAGCGGGCAGTGAGCGCAACGCAATTAATGTG
AGTTAGCTCACTCATTAGGCACCCCAGGCTTTACACTTTATGCTTCCGGCTCGTATGTTGTGTGGAATTG
TGAGCGGATAACAATTTCACACAGGAAACAGCTATGACCATGATTACGCCAAGCGCGCAATTAACCCTCA
CTAAAGGGAACAAAAGCTGGAGCTGCAAGCTTAATGTAGTCTTATGCAATACTCTTGTAGTCTTGCAACA
TGGTAACGATGAGTTAGCAACATGCCTTACAAGGAGAGAAAAAGCACCGTGCATGCCGATTGGTGGAAGT
AAGGTGGTACGATCGTGCCTTATTAGGAAGGCAACAGACGGGTCTGACATGGATTGGACGAACCACTGAA
TTGCCGCATTGCAGAGATATTGTATTTAAGTGCCTAGCTCGATACATAAACGGGTCTCTCTGGTTAGACC
AGATCTGAGCCTGGGAGCTCTCTGGCTAACTAGGGAACCCACTGCTTAAGCCTCAATAAAGCTTGCCTTG
AGTGCTTCAAGTAGTGTGTGCCCGTCTGTTGTGTGACTCTGGTAACTAGAGATCCCTCAGACCCTTTTAG
TCAGTGTGGAAAATCTCTAGCAGTGGCGCCCGAACAGGGACTTGAAAGCGAAAGGGAAACCAGAGGAGCT
CTCTCGACGCAGGACTCGGCTTGCTGAAGCGCGCACGGCAAGAGGCGAGGGGCGGCGACTGGTGAGTACG
CCAAAAATTTTGACTAGCGGAGGCTAGAAGGAGAGAGATGGGTGCGAGAGCGTCAGTATTAAGCGGGGGA
GAATTAGATCGCGATGGGAAAAAATTCGGTTAAGGCCAGGGGGAAAGAAAAAATATAAATTAAAACATAT
AGTATGGGCAAGCAGGGAGCTAGAACGATTCGCAGTTAATCCTGGCCTGTTAGAAACATCAGAAGGCTGT
AGACAAATACTGGGACAGCTACAACCATCCCTTCAGACAGGATCAGAAGAACTTAGATCATTATATAATA
CAGTAGCAACCCTCTATTGTGTGCATCAAAGGATAGAGATAAAAGACACCAAGGAAGCTTTAGACAAGAT
AGAGGAAGAGCAAAACAAAAGTAAGACCACCGCACAGCAAGCGGCCGCTGATCTTCAGACCTGGAGGAGG
AGATATGAGGGACAATTGGAGAAGTGAATTATATAAATATAAAGTAGTAAAAATTGAACCATTAGGAGTA
GCACCCACCAAGGCAAAGAGAAGAGTGGTGCAGAGAGAAAAAAGAGCAGTGGGAATAGGAGCTTTGTTCC
TTGGGTTCTTGGGAGCAGCAGGAAGCACTATGGGCGCAGCGTCAATGACGCTGACGGTACAGGCCAGACA
ATTATTGTCTGGTATAGTGCAGCAGCAGAACAATTTGCTGAGGGCTATTGAGGCGCAACAGCATCTGTTG
CAACTCACAGTCTGGGGCATCAAGCAGCTCCAGGCAAGAATCCTGGCTGTGGAAAGATACCTAAAGGATC
AACAGCTCCTGGGGATTTGGGGTTGCTCTGGAAAACTCATTTGCACCACTGCTGTGCCTTGGAATGCTAG
TTGGAGTAATAAATCTCTGGAACAGATTTGGAATCACACGACCTGGATGGAGTGGGACAGAGAAATTAAC
AATTACACAAGCTTAATACACTCCTTAATTGAAGAATCGCAAAACCAGCAAGAAAAGAATGAACAAGAAT
TATTGGAATTAGATAAATGGGCAAGTTTGTGGAATTGGTTTAACATAACAAATTGGCTGTGGTATATAAA
ATTATTCATAATGATAGTAGGAGGCTTGGTAGGTTTAAGAATAGTTTTTGCTGTACTTTCTATAGTGAAT
AGAGTTAGGCAGGGATATTCACCATTATCGTTTCAGACCCACCTCCCAACCCCGAGGGGACCCAGAGAGG
GCCTATTTCCCATGATTCCTTCATATTTGCATATACGATACAAGGCTGTTAGAGAGATAATTAGAATTAA
TTTGACTGTAAACACAAAGATATTAGTACAAAATACGTGACGTAGAAAGTAATAATTTCTTGGGTAGTTT
GCAGTTTTAAAATTATGTTTTAAAATGGACTATCATATGCTTACCGTAACTTGAAAGTATTTCGATTTCT
TGGCTTTATATATCTTGTGGAAAGGACGAAACACCGTTTCCATAAAATCAAAGACAGTTTTAGAGCTAGA
AATAGCAAGTTAAAATAAGGCTAGTCCGTTATCAACTTGAAAAAGTGGCACCGAGTCGGTGCTTTTTTAA
GCTTGGCGTAACTAGATCTTGAGACAAATGGCAGTATTCATCCACAATTTTAAAAGAAAAGGGGGGATTG
GGGGGTACAGTGCAGGGGAAAGAATAGTAGACATAATAGCAACAGACATACAAACTAAAGAATTACAAAA
ACAAATTACAAAAATTCAAAATTTTCGGGTTTATTACAGGGACAGCAGAGATCCACTTTGGCGCCGGCTC
GAGGGGG
