>Addgene plasmid #76078 | CDK7 gRNA (BRDN0001146106) | depositor partial sequence | sequence record 143538 | Target Sequence
TTTCCATAAAATCAAAGACA
