>Addgene plasmid #76078 | CDK7 gRNA (BRDN0001146106) | addgene partial sequence | sequence record 185139 | hU6-F
AAATNNNTGACGTAGAAAGTAATAATTTCTTGGGTAGTTTGCAGTTTTAAAATTATGTTTTAAAATGGAC
TATCATATGCTTACCGTAACTTGAAAGTATTTCGATTTCTTGGCTTTATATATCTTGTGGAAAGGACGAA
ACACCGTTTCCATAAAATCAAAGACAGTTTTAGAGCTAGAAATAGCAAGTTAAAATAAGGCTAGTCCGTT
ATCAACTTGAAAAAGTGGCACCGAGTCGGTGCTTTTTTAAGCTTGGCGTAACTAGATCTTGAGACAAATG
GCAGTATTCATCCACAATTTTAAAAGAAAAGGGGGGATTGGGGGGTACAGTGCAGGGGAAAGAATAGTAG
ACATAATAGCAACAGACATACAAACTAAAGAATTACAAAAACAAATTACAAAAATTCAAAATTTTCGGGT
TTATTACAGGGACAGCAGAGATCCACTTTGGCGCCGGCTCGAGGGGGCCCGGGTGCAAAGATGGATAAAG
TTTTAAACAGAGAGGAATCTTTGCAGCTAATGGACCTTCTAGGTCTTGAAAGGAGTGGGAATTGGCTCCG
GTGCCCGTCA
